Addgene plasmid #133670: ZJOM160
Purpose: Integration of mTagBFP2-SKL as an additional copy in genome, use auxotrophic marker TRP1(Saccharomyces cerevisiae). Marker for yeast peroxisome.
Depositing lab: Zhiping Xie. Depositing organization: Shanghai Jiao Tong University. Publication: A Validated Set of Fluorescent-Protein-Based Markers for Major Organelles in Yeast (Saccharomyces cerevisiae). Zhu J, Zhang ZT, Tang SW, Zhao BS, Li H, Song JZ, Li D, Xie Z. MBio. 2019 Sep 3;10(5). pii: mBio.01691-19. doi: 10.1128/mBio.01691-19. PubMed 31481383.
Backbone
  Vector backbone: Clhn-mTagBFP2-Trp
  Vector type: Yeast Expression
Growth in bacteria
  Bacterial resistance: Ampicillin, 100 μg/mL
  Growth temperature: 37°C
  Growth strain: DH5alpha
  Copy number: Unknown
Gene/Insert
  Gene/Insert name: pTPI1-mTagBFP2-SKL
  Species: S. cerevisiae (budding yeast)
  Insert size (bp): 2700
  Tag / fusion protein: mTagBFP2 (N terminal on insert)
  Cloning method: Gibson Cloning
Terms and licenses: Academic/Nonprofit Terms; Industry Terms: Not Available to Industry
How to cite: ZJOM160 was a gift from Zhiping Xie (Addgene plasmid # 133670 ; http://n2t.net/addgene:133670 ; RRID:Addgene_133670)
