[The description below was written by a language model from this plasmid's Addgene catalogue record and pLannotate feature annotations shown in this document.]
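Description:
ZJOM160 is a yeast integrating expression plasmid of about 7 kb, built on the Clhn-mTagBFP2-Trp backbone and designed to place a blue fluorescent peroxisome marker into the Saccharomyces cerevisiae genome as an additional gene copy. The feature tables show a pBluescript/pRS-like scaffold. It carries a high-copy ColE1/pUC origin and an ampicillin resistance gene (β-lactamase with its own promoter) for propagation in E. coli. It also has an f1 origin, lacZα and lac promoter remnants, and flanking T7 and T3 promoters. No yeast replication origin or centromere is annotated, which fits the stated integrative use. Yeast transformants are selected by tryptophan prototrophy through the S. cerevisiae TRP1 gene and its promoter.

The payload is recorded as pTPI1-mTagBFP2-SKL. The TPI1 promoter is a strong constitutive glycolytic promoter, and here it drives mTagBFP2 (annotated as TagBFP) with a C-terminal Ser-Lys-Leu tripeptide. This tripeptide is the canonical type 1 peroxisomal targeting signal, which directs the fluorescent protein into the peroxisomal matrix. The annotation software does not label the TPI1 promoter itself. It does detect a DET1 fragment upstream of the fluorescent protein, with an unannotated stretch between them, and a VMS1 fragment downstream. These are probably yeast genomic sequences carried along with promoter, terminator or other flanking regions, but the record does not state their role or the integration site.

The depositor sequence and the repository's sequencing result carry the same features in the same order and differ in length by only three nucleotides. The plasmid belongs to a validated set of fluorescent organelle markers and is used to label peroxisomes in live-cell imaging and colocalisation experiments.
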