Features (pLannotate 1.2.2; 20 found; start..end, strand, type, name):
    137..186     +  misc_feature   bom (fragment): basis of mobility region from pBR322
    201..481     +  promoter       TRP1 promoter: S. cerevisiae TRP1
    482..1156    +  CDS            TRP1: phosphoribosylanthranilate isomerase, required for tryptophan biosynthesis; S. cerevisiae TRP1; yeast auxotrophic marker
   1235..1286    +  misc_feature   bom (fragment): basis of mobility region from pBR322
   1287..1742    -  rep_origin     f1 ori (sequence partly withheld): f1 bacteriophage origin of replication; arrow indicates direction of (+) strand synthesis
   1750..1905    -  CDS            lacZα (fragment): LacZα fragment of β-galactosidase; lacZ fragment
   1913..1931    +  promoter       T7 promoter: promoter for bacteriophage T7 RNA polymerase
   1945..2349    +  CDS            DET1 (fragment): DET1_YEAST - Experimental evidence at protein level: Swiss-Prot protein existence level 1. Metal-independent, broad-range acid phosphatase. Involved, either directly or indirectly, in the bidirectional transport of sterols between the endoplasmic reticulum and the plasma membrane. From Saccharomyces cerevisiae (strain ATCC 204508 / S288c) (Baker's yeast).
   2960..3658    +  CDS            TagBFP: TagBFP is a basic (constitutively fluorescent) blue fluorescent protein published in 2008, derived from Entacmaea quadricolor. It is reported to be a very rapidly-maturing monomer with very low acid sensitivity.
   3671..3724    -  misc_feature   MCS (fragment): pBluescript multiple cloning site
   4307..4678    -  CDS            VMS1 (fragment): VMS1_YEAST - Experimental evidence at protein level: Swiss-Prot protein existence level 1. Involved in the endoplasmic reticulum (ER)-associated degradation (ERAD) pathway. Component of an evolutionarily conserved system for ubiquitin-mediated mitochondria-associated protein degradation (MAD), which is necessary to maintain mitochondrial, cellular, and organismal viability. From Saccharomyces cerevisiae (strain ATCC 204508 / S288c) (Baker's yeast).
   4706..4724    -  promoter       T3 promoter: promoter for bacteriophage T3 RNA polymerase
   4769..4785    -  protein_bind   lac operator: The lac repressor binds to the lac operator to inhibit transcription in E. coli. This inhibition can be relieved by adding lactose or isopropyl-β-D-thiogalactopyranoside (IPTG). lac repressor encoded by lacI
   4793..4823    -  promoter       lac promoter: promoter for the E. coli lac operon
   4838..4859    -  protein_bind   CAP binding site: CAP binding activates transcription in the presence of cAMP. E. coli catabolite activator protein
   4872..4964    -  CDS            lacI (fragment): lac repressor; lacI; The lac repressor binds to the lac operator to inhibit transcription in E. coli. This inhibition can be relieved by adding lactose or isopropyl-β-D-thiogalactopyranoside (IPTG).
   5147..5735    -  rep_origin     ori: high-copy-number ColE1/pMB1/pBR322/pUC origin of replication
   5906..6766    -  CDS            AmpR: β-lactamase; bla; confers resistance to ampicillin, carbenicillin, and related antibiotics
   6767..6871    -  promoter       AmpR promoter: bla
   6966..35      +  CDS            rop (fragment) (across the origin): Rop protein, which maintains plasmids at low copy number; rop
>Addgene plasmid #133670 | ZJOM160 | depositor full sequence | sequence record 256886 | Full Sequence
TCGCGCGTTTCGGTGATGACGGTGAAAACCTCTGACACATGCAGCTCCCGGAGACGGTCACAGCTTGTCT
GTAAGCGGATGCCGGGAGCAGACAAGCCCGTCAGGGCGCGTCAGCGGGTGTTGGCGGGTGTCGGGGCTGG
CTTAACTATGCGGCATCAGAGCAGATTGTACTGAGAGTGCACCATACCACAGCTTTTCAAAACGACATTA
CTATATATATAATATAGGAAGCATTTAATAGACAGCATCGTAATATATGTGTACTTTGCAGTTATGACGC
CAGATGGCAGTAGTGGAAGATATTCTTTATTGAAAAATAGCTTGTCACCTTACGTACAATCTTGATCCGG
AGCTTTTCTTTTTTTGCCGATTAAGAATTAATTCGGTCGAAAAAAGAAAAGGAGAGGGCCAAGAGGGAGG
GCATTGGTGACTATTGAGCACGTGAGTATACGTGATTAAGCACACAAAGGCAGCTTGGAGTATGTCTGTT
ATTAATTTCACAGGTAGTTCTGGTCCATTGGTGAAAGTTTGCGGCTTGCAGAGCACAGAGGCCGCAGAAT
GTGCTCTAGATTCCGATGCTGACTTGCTGGGTATTATATGTGTGCCCAATAGAAAGAGAACAATTGACCC
GGTTATTGCAAGGAAAATTTCAAGTCTTGTAAAAGCATATAAAAATAGTTCAGGCACTCCGAAATACTTG
GTTGGCGTGTTTCGTAATCAACCTAAGGAGGATGTTTTGGCTCTGGTCAATGATTACGGCATTGATATCG
TCCAACTGCATGGAGATGAGTCGTGGCAAGAATACCAAGAGTTCCTCGGTTTGCCAGTTATTAAAAGACT
CGTATTTCCAAAAGACTGCAACATACTACTCAGTGCAGCTTCACAGAAACCTCATTCGTTTATTCCCTTG
TTTGATTCAGAAGCAGGTGGGACAGGTGAACTTTTGGATTGGAACTCGATTTCTGACTGGGTTGGAAGGC
AAGAGAGCCCCGAAAGCTTACATTTTATGTTAGCTGGTGGACTGACGCCAGAAAATGTTGGTGATGCGCT
TAGATTAAATGGCGTTATTGGTGTTGATGTAAGCGGAGGTGTGGAGACAAATGGTGTAAAAGACTCTAAC
AAAATAGCAAATTTCGTCAAAAATGCTAAGAAATAGAAAACTGTATTATAAGTAAATGCATGTATACTAA
ACTCACAAATTAGAGCTTCAATTTAATTATATCAGTTATTACCCTATGCGGTGTGAAATACCGCACAGAT
GCGTAAGGAGAAAATACCGCATCAGGAAATTGTAAACGTTAATATTTTGTTAAAATTCGCGTTAAATTTT
TGTTAAATCAGCTCATTTTTTAACCAATAGGCCGAAATCGGCAAAATCCCTTATAAATCAAAAGAATAGA
CCGAGATAGGGT
[37 nt withheld, positions 1413-1449]
AAAGAACGTGGACTCCAACGTCAAAGG
[49 nt withheld, positions 1477-1525]
T
[91 nt withheld, positions 1527-1617]
G
[124 nt withheld, positions 1619-1742]
CGCGCCATTCGCCATTCAGGCTGCGCAACTGTTGGGAAGGGCGATCGGTGCGGGCCTCTTCGCTATTACG
CCAGCTGGCGAAAGGGGGATGTGCTGCAAGGCGATTAAGTTGGGTAACGCCAGGGTTTTCCCAGTCACGA
CGTTGTAAAACGACGGCCAGTGAGCGCGCGTAATACGACTCACTATAGGGCGAATTGGGTACCCAAGAAT
AAGGGAACAAGATTTTGGTAATTTCCAAAAAATCAATAGCATGCAGGACGTTATGAAGAAGAGATCTACG
TATGGTCATTTCTTCTTCAGATTCCCTCATGGAGAAAGTGCGGCAGATGTATATGACAGAGTCGCCAGTT
TCCAAGAGACTTTATTCAGGCACTTCCATGATAGGCAAGAGAGAAGACCCAGAGATGTTGTTGTCCTAGT
TACACATGGTATTTATTCCAGAGTATTCCTGATGAAATGGTTTAGATGGACATACGAAGAGTTTGAATCG
TTTACCAATGTTCCTAACGGGAGCGTAATGGTGATGGAACTGGACGAATCCATCAATAGATACGTCCTGA
GGACCGTGCTACCCAAATGGACTGATTGTGAGGGAGACCTAACTACATAGTGTTTAAAGATTACGGATAT
TTAACTTACTTAGAATAATGCCATTTTTTTGAGTTATAATAATCCTACGTTAGTGTGAGCGGGATTTAAA
CTGTGAGGACCTTAATACATTCAGACACTTCTGCGGTATCACCCTACTTATTCCCTTCGAGATTATATCT
AGGAACCCATCAGGTTGGTGGAAGATTACCCGTTCTAAGACTTTTCAGCTTCCTCTATTGATGTTACACC
TGGACACCCCTTTTCTGGCATCCAGTTTTTAATCTTCAGTGGCATGTGAGATTCTCCGAAATTAATTAAA
GCAATCACACAATTCTCTCGGATACCACCTCGGTTGAAACTGACAGGTGGTTTGTTACGCATGCTAATGC
AAAGGAGCCTATATACCTTTGGCTCGGCTGCTGTAACAGGGAATATAAAGGGCAGCATAATTTAGGAGTT
TAGTGAACTTGCAACATTTACTATTTTCCCTTCTTACGTAAATATTTTTCTTTTTAATTCTAAATCAATC
TTTTTCAATTTTTTGTTTGTATTCTTTTCTTGCTTAAATCTATAACTACAAAAAACACATACATAAACTA
AAAATGGCTAGAACTTTCTTTGTCGACATGAGCGAACTGATCAAAGAGAACATGCACATGAAGCTGTACA
TGGAAGGCACCGTTGACAACCACCACTTTAAGTGCACCTCTGAGGGTGAGGGTAAGCCCTACGAAGGCAC
CCAAACCATGCGTATCAAAGTTGTGGAGGGCGGTCCACTGCCATTCGCTTTTGACATTCTGGCCACCAGC
TTCCTGTACGGTTCCAAAACCTTCATTAACCATACTCAGGGCATTCCTGATTTCTTCAAACAGAGCTTTC
CGGAAGGTTTCACCTGGGAGCGTGTCACCACGTATGAAGATGGTGGTGTGTTGACCGCCACCCAAGATAC
CTCCCTGCAAGATGGCTGTCTGATCTATAACGTGAAAATTCGTGGCGTCAACTTTACTAGCAATGGTCCC
GTGATGCAGAAGAAAACCCTGGGTTGGGAGGCCTTTACAGAAACCCTGTATCCTGCCGATGGTGGCCTGG
AGGGCCGTAACGACATGGCACTGAAGCTGGTTGGTGGCAGCCATTTGATCGCAAATGCCAAGACCACTTA
CAGAAGCAAGAAACCCGCAAAAAATCTGAAGATGCCGGGTGTTTACTATGTCGACTACCGTCTGGAAAGA
ATTAAAGAAGCAAATAATGAGACTTACGTGGAGCAGCACGAGGTTGCAGTCGCGAGATATTGCGACTTGC
CTAGCAAGCTGGGTCATAAACTGAATTCCAAACTATAGATCGATAAGCTTGATATCGAATTCCTGCAGCC
CGGGGGATCCACTAGTTCTAGAAACTAAGATTAATATAATTATATAAAAATATTATCTTCTTTTCTTTAT
ATCTAGTGTTATGTAAAATAAATTGATGACTACGGAAAGCTTTTTTATATTGTTTCTTTTTCATTCTGAG
CCACTTAAATTTCGTGAATGTTCTTGTAAGGGACGGTAGATTTACAAGTGATACAACAAAAAGCAAGGCG
CTTTTTCTAATAAAAAGAAGAAAAGCATTTAACAATTGAACACCTCTATATCAACGAAGAATATTACTTT
GTCTCTAAATCCTTGTAAAATGTGTACGATCTCTATATGGGTTACTCATAAGTGTACCGAAGACTGCATT
GAAAGTTTATGTTTTTTCACTGGAGGCGTCATTTTCGCGTTGAGAAGATGTTCTTATCCAAATTTCAACT
GTTATATAGAAGAGCAAAAAATTGCCAAAAAAAACAACATTTATTCATTTGAAATATAAAATTTGGGCTT
CTATATTTTAATATTGCTTTTCAATTACTGTTATTAAATGTAAGTACTGTGTCTATGAAAATATATGCAA
ATGCTAAGAAAAATCCTAAAAATTTGAATATGAGATATTCCTCAGTATTTCTTTTTCATCCTTTCTTCTG
CGGCTCTAGCCCTTTGTTCTCTCATCAATCTGCGTCTCTGTTCATCGGTCAAAGAATTCAAATTTTGTTG
CTGAATTGAAGGAATATTGGTTAACTTTTTGCCTGGACCCCTCTCTGCATCTTTAGCAAATCTTTGTTTT
TCCTTGGCGGCTTCTAATTCCAATTTAATCAGTTTTTCTGCCTTTTCATTCTCTATTGCTTTTTTCTTTT
CATTGATTTCATCAACTTGTTCTCTGCTCAATGGCTGACCGATATGAGTTTCGTCCCAATTAGTGAAAGA
CTCTCCAAGATTGTATCTTGCAATTTGAAACGCGTGTCTCACGTCGTCGTTTCTATTCAAATCCCACCCG
CGGTGGAGCTCCAGCTTTTGTTCCCTTTAGTGAGGGTTAATTGCGCGCTTGGCGTAATCATGGTCATAGC
TGTTTCCTGTGTGAAATTGTTATCCGCTCACAATTCCACACAACATAGGAGCCGGAAGCATAAAGTGTAA
AGCCTGGGGTGCCTAATGAGTGAGGTAACTCACATTAATTGCGTTGCGCTCACTGCCCGCTTTCCAGTCG
GGAAACCTGTCGTGCCAGCTGCATTAATGAATCGGCCAACGCGCGGGGAGAGGCGGTTTGCGTATTGGGC
GCTCTTCCGCTTCCTCGCTCACTGACTCGCTGCGCTCGGTCGTTCGGCTGCGGCGAGCGGTATCAGCTCA
CTCAAAGGCGGTAATACGGTTATCCACAGAATCAGGGGATAACGCAGGAAAGAACATGTGAGCAAAAGGC
CAGCAAAAGGCCAGGAACCGTAAAAAGGCCGCGTTGCTGGCGTTTTTCCATAGGCTCCGCCCCCCTGACG
AGCATCACAAAAATCGACGCTCAAGTCAGAGGTGGCGAAACCCGACAGGACTATAAAGATACCAGGCGTT
TCCCCCTGGAAGCTCCCTCGTGCGCTCTCCTGTTCCGACCCTGCCGCTTACCGGATACCTGTCCGCCTTT
CTCCCTTCGGGAAGCGTGGCGCTTTCTCATAGCTCACGCTGTAGGTATCTCAGTTCGGTGTAGGTCGTTC
GCTCCAAGCTGGGCTGTGTGCACGAACCCCCCGTTCAGCCCGACCGCTGCGCCTTATCCGGTAACTATCG
TCTTGAGTCCAACCCGGTAAGACACGACTTATCGCCACTGGCAGCAGCCACTGGTAACAGGATTAGCAGA
GCGAGGTATGTAGGCGGTGCTACAGAGTTCTTGAAGTGGTGGCCTAACTACGGCTACACTAGAAGGACAG
TATTTGGTATCTGCGCTCTGCTGAAGCCAGTTACCTTCGGAAAAAGAGTTGGTAGCTCTTGATCCGGCAA
ACAAACCACCGCTGGTAGCGGTGGTTTTTTTGTTTGCAAGCAGCAGATTACGCGCAGAAAAAAAGGATCT
CAAGAAGATCCTTTGATCTTTTCTACGGGGTCTGACGCTCAGTGGAACGAAAACTCACGTTAAGGGATTT
TGGTCATGAGATTATCAAAAAGGATCTTCACCTAGATCCTTTTAAATTAAAAATGAAGTTTTAAATCAAT
CTAAAGTATATATGAGTAAACTTGGTCTGACAGTTACCAATGCTTAATCAGTGAGGCACCTATCTCAGCG
ATCTGTCTATTTCGTTCATCCATAGTTGCCTGACTCCCCGTCGTGTAGATAACTACGATACGGGAGGGCT
TACCATCTGGCCCCAGTGCTGCAATGATACCGCGAGACCCACGCTCACCGGCTCCAGATTTATCAGCAAT
AAACCAGCCAGCCGGAAGGGCCGAGCGCAGAAGTGGTCCTGCAACTTTATCCGCCTCCATCCAGTCTATT
AATTGTTGCCGGGAAGCTAGAGTAAGTAGTTCGCCAGTTAATAGTTTGCGCAACGTTGTTGCCATTGCTA
CAGGCATCGTGGTGTCACGCTCGTCGTTTGGTATGGCTTCATTCAGCTCCGGTTCCCAACGATCAAGGCG
AGTTACATGATCCCCCATGTTGTGCAAAAAAGCGGTTAGCTCCTTCGGTCCTCCGATCGTTGTCAGAAGT
AAGTTGGCCGCAGTGTTATCACTCATGGTTATGGCAGCACTGCATAATTCTCTTACTGTCATGCCATCCG
TAAGATGCTTTTCTGTGACTGGTGAGTACTCAACCAAGTCATTCTGAGAATAGTGTATGCGGCGACCGAG
TTGCTCTTGCCCGGCGTCAATACGGGATAATACCGCGCCACATAGCAGAACTTTAAAAGTGCTCATCATT
GGAAAACGTTCTTCGGGGCGAAAACTCTCAAGGATCTTACCGCTGTTGAGATCCAGTTCGATGTAACCCA
CTCGTGCACCCAACTGATCTTCAGCATCTTTTACTTTCACCAGCGTTTCTGGGTGAGCAAAAACAGGAAG
GCAAAATGCCGCAAAAAAGGGAATAAGGGCGACACGGAAATGTTGAATACTCATACTCTTCCTTTTTCAA
TATTATTGAAGCATTTATCAGGGTTATTGTCTCATGAGCGGATACATATTTGAATGTATTTAGAAAAATA
AACAAATAGGGGTTCCGCGCACATTTCCCCGAAAAGTGCCACCTGACGTCTAAGAAACCATTATTATCAT
GACATTAACCTATAAAAATAGGCGTATCACGAGGCCCTTTCGTC
