Features (pLannotate 1.2.2; 20 found; start..end, strand, type, name):
     10..28      +  promoter       T7 promoter: promoter for bacteriophage T7 RNA polymerase
     42..446     +  CDS            DET1 (fragment): DET1_YEAST - Experimental evidence at protein level: Swiss-Prot protein existence level 1. Metal-independent, broad-range acid phosphatase. Involved, either directly or indirectly, in the bidirectional transport of sterols between the endoplasmic reticulum and the plasma membrane. From Saccharomyces cerevisiae (strain ATCC 204508 / S288c) (Baker's yeast).
   1057..1755    +  CDS            TagBFP: TagBFP is a basic (constitutively fluorescent) blue fluorescent protein published in 2008, derived from Entacmaea quadricolor. It is reported to be a very rapidly-maturing monomer with very low acid sensitivity.
   1768..1821    -  misc_feature   MCS (fragment): pBluescript multiple cloning site
   2404..2775    -  CDS            VMS1 (fragment): VMS1_YEAST - Experimental evidence at protein level: Swiss-Prot protein existence level 1. Involved in the endoplasmic reticulum (ER)-associated degradation (ERAD) pathway. Component of an evolutionarily conserved system for ubiquitin-mediated mitochondria-associated protein degradation (MAD), which is necessary to maintain mitochondrial, cellular, and organismal viability. From Saccharomyces cerevisiae (strain ATCC 204508 / S288c) (Baker's yeast).
   2803..2821    -  promoter       T3 promoter: promoter for bacteriophage T3 RNA polymerase
   2866..2882    -  protein_bind   lac operator: The lac repressor binds to the lac operator to inhibit transcription in E. coli. This inhibition can be relieved by adding lactose or isopropyl-β-D-thiogalactopyranoside (IPTG). lac repressor encoded by lacI
   2890..2920    -  promoter       lac promoter: promoter for the E. coli lac operon
   2935..2956    -  protein_bind   CAP binding site: CAP binding activates transcription in the presence of cAMP. E. coli catabolite activator protein
   2969..3061    -  CDS            lacI (fragment): lac repressor; lacI; The lac repressor binds to the lac operator to inhibit transcription in E. coli. This inhibition can be relieved by adding lactose or isopropyl-β-D-thiogalactopyranoside (IPTG).
   3244..3832    -  rep_origin     ori: high-copy-number ColE1/pMB1/pBR322/pUC origin of replication
   4003..4863    -  CDS            AmpR: β-lactamase; bla; confers resistance to ampicillin, carbenicillin, and related antibiotics
   4864..4968    -  promoter       AmpR promoter: bla
   5063..5098    +  CDS            rop (fragment): Rop protein, which maintains plasmids at low copy number; rop
   5200..5249    +  misc_feature   bom (fragment): basis of mobility region from pBR322
   5398..5545    +  promoter       TRP1 promoter: S. cerevisiae TRP1
   5546..6220    +  CDS            TRP1: phosphoribosylanthranilate isomerase, required for tryptophan biosynthesis; S. cerevisiae TRP1; yeast auxotrophic marker
   6299..6350    +  misc_feature   bom (fragment): basis of mobility region from pBR322
   6378..6806    -  rep_origin     f1 ori (sequence partly withheld): f1 bacteriophage origin of replication; arrow indicates direction of (+) strand synthesis
   6810..2       -  CDS            lacZα (fragment) (across the origin): LacZα fragment of β-galactosidase; lacZ fragment
>Addgene plasmid #133670 | ZJOM160 | addgene full sequence | sequence record 267532 | Addgene NGS Result
GAGCGCGCGTAATACGACTCACTATAGGGCGAATTGGGTACCCAAGAATAAGGGAACAAGATTTTGGTAA
TTTCCAAAAAATCAATAGCATGCAGGACGTTATGAAGAAGAGATCTACGTATGGTCATTTCTTCTTCAGA
TTCCCTCATGGAGAAAGTGCGGCAGATGTATATGACAGAGTCGCCAGTTTCCAAGAGACTTTATTCAGGC
ACTTCCATGATAGGCAAGAGAGAAGACCCAGAGATGTTGTTGTCCTAGTTACACATGGTATTTATTCCAG
AGTATTCCTGATGAAATGGTTTAGATGGACATACGAAGAGTTTGAATCGTTTACCAATGTTCCTAACGGG
AGCGTAATGGTGATGGAACTGGACGAATCCATCAATAGATACGTCCTGAGGACCGTGCTACCCAAATGGA
CTGATTGTGAGGGAGACCTAACTACATAGTGTTTAAAGATTACGGATATTTAACTTACTTAGAATAATGC
CATTTTTTTGAGTTATAATAATCCTACGTTAGTGTGAGCGGGATTTAAACTGTGAGGACCTTAATACATT
CAGACACTTCTGCGGTATCACCCTACTTATTCCCTTCGAGATTATATCTAGGAACCCATCAGGTTGGTGG
AAGATTACCCGTTCTAAGACTTTTCAGCTTCCTCTATTGATGTTACACCTGGACACCCCTTTTCTGGCAT
CCAGTTTTTAATCTTCAGTGGCATGTGAGATTCTCCGAAATTAATTAAAGCAATCACACAATTCTCTCGG
ATACCACCTCGGTTGAAACTGACAGGTGGTTTGTTACGCATGCTAATGCAAAGGAGCCTATATACCTTTG
GCTCGGCTGCTGTAACAGGGAATATAAAGGGCAGCATAATTTAGGAGTTTAGTGAACTTGCAACATTTAC
TATTTTCCCTTCTTACGTAAATATTTTTCTTTTTAATTCTAAATCAATCTTTTTCAATTTTTTGTTTGTA
TTCTTTTCTTGCTTAAATCTATAACTACAAAAAACACATACATAAACTAAAAATGGCTAGAACTTTCTTT
GTCGACATGAGCGAACTGATCAAAGAGAACATGCACATGAAGCTGTACATGGAAGGCACCGTTGACAACC
ACCACTTTAAGTGCACCTCTGAGGGTGAGGGTAAGCCCTACGAAGGCACCCAAACCATGCGTATCAAAGT
TGTGGAGGGCGGTCCACTGCCATTCGCTTTTGACATTCTGGCCACCAGCTTCCTGTACGGTTCCAAAACC
TTCATTAACCATACTCAGGGCATTCCTGATTTCTTCAAACAGAGCTTTCCGGAAGGTTTCACCTGGGAGC
GTGTCACCACGTATGAAGATGGTGGTGTGTTGACCGCCACCCAAGATACCTCCCTGCAAGATGGCTGTCT
GATCTATAACGTGAAAATTCGTGGCGTCAACTTTACTAGCAATGGTCCCGTGATGCAGAAGAAAACCCTG
GGTTGGGAGGCCTTTACAGAAACCCTGTATCCTGCCGATGGTGGCCTGGAGGGCCGTAACGACATGGCAC
TGAAGCTGGTTGGTGGCAGCCATTTGATCGCAAATGCCAAGACCACTTACAGAAGCAAGAAACCCGCAAA
AAATCTGAAGATGCCGGGTGTTTACTATGTCGACTACCGTCTGGAAAGAATTAAAGAAGCAAATAATGAG
ACTTACGTGGAGCAGCACGAGGTTGCAGTCGCGAGATATTGCGACTTGCCTAGCAAGCTGGGTCATAAAC
TGAATTCCAAACTATAGATCGATAAGCTTGATATCGAATTCCTGCAGCCCGGGGGATCCACTAGTTCTAG
AAACTAAGATTAATATAATTATATAAAAATATTATCTTCTTTTCTTTATATCTAGTGTTATGTAAAATAA
ATTGATGACTACGGAAAGCTTTTTTATATTGTTTCTTTTTCATTCTGAGCCACTTAAATTTCGTGAATGT
TCTTGTAAGGGACGGTAGATTTACAAGTGATACAACAAAAAGCAAGGCGCTTTTTCTAATAAAAAGAAGA
AAAGCATTTAACAATTGAACACCTCTATATCAACGAAGAATATTACTTTGTCTCTAAATCCTTGTAAAAT
GTGTACGATCTCTATATGGGTTACTCATAAGTGTACCGAAGACTGCATTGAAAGTTTATGTTTTTTCACT
GGAGGCGTCATTTTCGCGTTGAGAAGATGTTCTTATCCAAATTTCAACTGTTATATAGAAGAGCAAAAAA
TTGCCAAAAAAAACAACATTTATTCATTTGAAATATAAAATTTGGGCTTCTATATTTTAATATTGCTTTT
CAATTACTGTTATTAAATGTAAGTACTGTGTCTATGAAAATATATGCAAATGCTAAGAAAAATCCTAAAA
ATTTGAATATGAGATATTCCTCAGTATTTCTTTTTCATCCTTTCTTCTGCGGCTCTAGCCCTTTGTTCTC
TCATCAATCTGCGTCTCTGTTCATCGGTCAAAGAATTCAAATTTTGTTGCTGAATTGAAGGAATATTGGT
TAACTTTTTGCCTGGACCCCTCTCTGCATCTTTAGCAAATCTTTGTTTTTCCTTGGCGGCTTCTAATTCC
AATTTAATCAGTTTTTCTGCCTTTTCATTCTCTATTGCTTTTTTCTTTTCATTGATTTCATCAACTTGTT
CTCTGCTCAATGGCTGACCGATATGAGTTTCGTCCCAATTAGTGAAAGACTCTCCAAGATTGTATCTTGC
AATTTGAAACGCGTGTCTCACGTCGTCGTTTCTATTCAAATCCCACCCGCGGTGGAGCTCCAGCTTTTGT
TCCCTTTAGTGAGGGTTAATTGCGCGCTTGGCGTAATCATGGTCATAGCTGTTTCCTGTGTGAAATTGTT
ATCCGCTCACAATTCCACACAACATACGAGCCGGAAGCATAAAGTGTAAAGCCTGGGGTGCCTAATGAGT
GAGCTAACTCACATTAATTGCGTTGCGCTCACTGCCCGCTTTCCAGTCGGGAAACCTGTCGTGCCAGCTG
CATTAATGAATCGGCCAACGCGCGGGGAGAGGCGGTTTGCGTATTGGGCGCTCTTCCGCTTCCTCGCTCA
CTGACTCGCTGCGCTCGGTCGTTCGGCTGCGGCGAGCGGTATCAGCTCACTCAAAGGCGGTAATACGGTT
ATCCACAGAATCAGGGGATAACGCAGGAAAGAACATGTGAGCAAAAGGCCAGCAAAAGGCCAGGAACCGT
AAAAAGGCCGCGTTGCTGGCGTTTTTCCATAGGCTCCGCCCCCCTGACGAGCATCACAAAAATCGACGCT
CAAGTCAGAGGTGGCGAAACCCGACAGGACTATAAAGATACCAGGCGTTTCCCCCTGGAAGCTCCCTCGT
GCGCTCTCCTGTTCCGACCCTGCCGCTTACCGGATACCTGTCCGCCTTTCTCCCTTCGGGAAGCGTGGCG
CTTTCTCATAGCTCACGCTGTAGGTATCTCAGTTCGGTGTAGGTCGTTCGCTCCAAGCTGGGCTGTGTGC
ACGAACCCCCCGTTCAGCCCGACCGCTGCGCCTTATCCGGTAACTATCGTCTTGAGTCCAACCCGGTAAG
ACACGACTTATCGCCACTGGCAGCAGCCACTGGTAACAGGATTAGCAGAGCGAGGTATGTAGGCGGTGCT
ACAGAGTTCTTGAAGTGGTGGCCTAACTACGGCTACACTAGAAGAACAGTATTTGGTATCTGCGCTCTGC
TGAAGCCAGTTACCTTCGGAAAAAGAGTTGGTAGCTCTTGATCCGGCAAACAAACCACCGCTGGTAGCGG
TGGTTTTTTTGTTTGCAAGCAGCAGATTACGCGCAGAAAAAAAGGATCTCAAGAAGATCCTTTGATCTTT
TCTACGGGGTCTGACGCTCAGTGGAACGAAAACTCACGTTAAGGGATTTTGGTCATGAGATTATCAAAAA
GGATCTTCACCTAGATCCTTTTAAATTAAAAATGAAGTTTTAAATCAATCTAAAGTATATATGAGTAAAC
TTGGTCTGACAGTTACCAATGCTTAATCAGTGAGGCACCTATCTCAGCGATCTGTCTATTTCGTTCATCC
ATAGTTGCCTGACTCCCCGTCGTGTAGATAACTACGATACGGGAGGGCTTACCATCTGGCCCCAGTGCTG
CAATGATACCGCGAGACCCACGCTCACCGGCTCCAGATTTATCAGCAATAAACCAGCCAGCCGGAAGGGC
CGAGCGCAGAAGTGGTCCTGCAACTTTATCCGCCTCCATCCAGTCTATTAATTGTTGCCGGGAAGCTAGA
GTAAGTAGTTCGCCAGTTAATAGTTTGCGCAACGTTGTTGCCATTGCTACAGGCATCGTGGTGTCACGCT
CGTCGTTTGGTATGGCTTCATTCAGCTCCGGTTCCCAACGATCAAGGCGAGTTACATGATCCCCCATGTT
GTGCAAAAAAGCGGTTAGCTCCTTCGGTCCTCCGATCGTTGTCAGAAGTAAGTTGGCCGCAGTGTTATCA
CTCATGGTTATGGCAGCACTGCATAATTCTCTTACTGTCATGCCATCCGTAAGATGCTTTTCTGTGACTG
GTGAGTACTCAACCAAGTCATTCTGAGAATAGTGTATGCGGCGACCGAGTTGCTCTTGCCCGGCGTCAAT
ACGGGATAATACCGCGCCACATAGCAGAACTTTAAAAGTGCTCATCATTGGAAAACGTTCTTCGGGGCGA
AAACTCTCAAGGATCTTACCGCTGTTGAGATCCAGTTCGATGTAACCCACTCGTGCACCCAACTGATCTT
CAGCATCTTTTACTTTCACCAGCGTTTCTGGGTGAGCAAAAACAGGAAGGCAAAATGCCGCAAAAAAGGG
AATAAGGGCGACACGGAAATGTTGAATACTCATACTCTTCCTTTTTCAATATTATTGAAGCATTTATCAG
GGTTATTGTCTCATGAGCGGATACATATTTGAATGTATTTAGAAAAATAAACAAATAGGGGTTCCGCGCA
CATTTCCCCGAAAAGTGCCACCTGACGTCTAAGAAACCATTATTATCATGACATTAACCTATAAAAATAG
GCGTATCACGAGGCCCTTTCGTCTCGCGCGTTTCGGTGATGACGGTGAAAACCTCTGACACATGCAGCTC
CCGGAGACGGTCACAGCTTGTCTGTAAGCGGATGCCGGGAGCAGACAAGCCCGTCAGGGCGCGTCAGCGG
GTGTTGGCGGGTGTCGGGGCTGGCTTAACTATGCGGCATCAGAGCAGATTGTACTGAGAGTGCACCATAC
CACAGCTTTTCAAAACGACATTACTATATATATAATATAGGAAGCATTTAATAGAACAGCATCGTAATAT
ATGTGTACTTTGCAGTTATGACGCCAGATGGCAGTAGTGGAAGATATTCTTTATTGAAAAATAGCTTGTC
ACCTTACGTACAATCTTGATCCGGAGCTTTTCTTTTTTTGCCGATTAAGAATTAATTCGGTCGAAAAAAG
AAAAGGAGAGGGCCAAGAGGGAGGGCATTGGTGACTATTGAGCACGTGAGTATACGTGATTAAGCACACA
AAGGCAGCTTGGAGTATGTCTGTTATTAATTTCACAGGTAGTTCTGGTCCATTGGTGAAAGTTTGCGGCT
TGCAGAGCACAGAGGCCGCAGAATGTGCTCTAGATTCCGATGCTGACTTGCTGGGTATTATATGTGTGCC
CAATAGAAAGAGAACAATTGACCCGGTTATTGCAAGGAAAATTTCAAGTCTTGTAAAAGCATATAAAAAT
AGTTCAGGCACTCCGAAATACTTGGTTGGCGTGTTTCGTAATCAACCTAAGGAGGATGTTTTGGCTCTGG
TCAATGATTACGGCATTGATATCGTCCAACTGCATGGAGATGAGTCGTGGCAAGAATACCAAGAGTTCCT
CGGTTTGCCAGTTATTAAAAGACTCGTATTTCCAAAAGACTGCAACATACTACTCAGTGCAGCTTCACAG
AAACCTCATTCGTTTATTCCCTTGTTTGATTCAGAAGCAGGTGGGACAGGTGAACTTTTGGATTGGAACT
CGATTTCTGACTGGGTTGGAAGGCAAGAGAGCCCCGAAAGCTTACATTTTATGTTAGCTGGTGGACTGAC
GCCAGAAAATGTTGGTGATGCGCTTAGATTAAATGGCGTTATTGGTGTTGATGTAAGCGGAGGTGTGGAG
ACAAATGGTGTAAAAGACTCTAACAAAATAGCAAATTTCGTCAAAAATGCTAAGAAATAGAAAACTGTAT
TATAAGTAAATGCATGTATACTAAACTCACAAATTAGAGCTTCAATTTAATTATATCAGTTATTACCCTA
TGCGGTGTGAAATACCGCACAGATGCGTAAGGAGAAAATACCGCATCAGGAAATTGTAAGCGTTAATATT
TTGTTAAAATTCGCGTTAAATTTTTGTTAAATCAGCTCATTTTTTAACCAATAGGCCGAAATCGGCAAAA
TCCCTTATAAATCAAAAGAATAGACCGAGATAGGGT
[37 nt withheld, positions 6477-6513]
AAAGAACGTGGACTCCAACGTCAAAGG
[49 nt withheld, positions 6541-6589]
T
[91 nt withheld, positions 6591-6681]
G
[124 nt withheld, positions 6683-6806]
CCATTCGCCATTCAGGCTGCGCAACTGTTGGGAAGGGCGATCGGTGCGGGCCTCTTCGCTATTACGCCAG
CTGGCGAAAGGGGGATGTGCTGCAAGGCGATTAAGTTGGGTAACGCCAGGGTTTTCCCAGTCACGACGTT
GTAAAACGACGGCCAGT
